Addgene plasmid #136839: pEBTetDBl-CLIP-HsSAS6
Purpose: Mammalian expression of the centrosomal protein SAS6 N-terminally fused to CLIP-tag
Depositing lab: Kai Johnsson. Depositing organization: Swiss Federal Institute of Technology (EPFL). Publication: Selective chemical crosslinking reveals a Cep57-Cep63-Cep152 centrosomal complex. Lukinavicius G, Lavogina D, Orpinell M, Umezawa K, Reymond L, Garin N, Gonczy P, Johnsson K. Curr Biol. 2013 Feb 4;23(3):265-70. doi: 10.1016/j.cub.2012.12.030. Epub 2013 Jan 17. PubMed 23333316.
Backbone
  Vector backbone: pEBTetDBl
  Backbone size w/o insert (bp): 10642
  Vector type: Mammalian Expression
  Selectable markers: Blasticidin
Growth in bacteria
  Bacterial resistance: Ampicillin, 100 μg/mL
  Growth temperature: 37°C
  Growth strain: DH5alpha
  Copy number: High Copy
Gene/Insert
  Gene/Insert name: CLIP-SAS6
  Species: H. sapiens (human), Synthetic
  Insert size (bp): 2859
  Entrez Gene: SASS6 (a.k.a. MCPH14, SAS-6, SAS6)
  Promoter: CMV-TetO2
  Tag / fusion protein: FLAG-tag / His-tag (N terminal on insert)
  Cloning method: Gateway Cloning
  Sequencing primers: 5′ CMV_Fwd
Terms and licenses: Academic/Nonprofit Terms; Industry Terms: Not Available to Industry
Depositor comments: PolyAdenylation RNA deletion - low protein expression level
How to cite: pEBTetDBl-CLIP-HsSAS6 was a gift from Kai Johnsson (Addgene plasmid # 136839 ; http://n2t.net/addgene:136839 ; RRID:Addgene_136839)
