[The description below was written by a language model from this plasmid's Addgene catalogue record, the feature table of its GenBank file and pLannotate feature annotations shown in this document.]
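Description:
pEBTetDBl-CLIP-HsSAS6 is an episomal, tetracycline-regulated mammalian expression plasmid built on the pEBTetDBl backbone. It carries the Epstein-Barr virus oriP origin together with an EBNA1 coding sequence, which together allow the plasmid to persist and replicate extrachromosomally in suitable mammalian cells rather than needing to integrate. Stable populations are selected with blasticidin through a blasticidin S deaminase gene driven by the SV40 early promoter and terminated by an SV40 poly(A) signal. In E. coli the plasmid is maintained by a high-copy ColE1/pUC-type origin and ampicillin resistance.

Regulation is self-contained. An RSV promoter followed by a rabbit β-globin intron drives the Tn10 TetR repressor. The payload is expressed from a CMV enhancer/promoter carrying two tet operator (TetO2) sites, so transcription is repressed until tetracycline or doxycycline releases TetR. The open reading frame begins with FLAG and His tags, followed by a segment that the annotation matches to human MGMT. This is consistent with the CLIP-tag, an engineered alkyltransferase that reacts covalently with benzylcytosine substrates. An HRV 3C protease site and an attB1 Gateway scar come next, then human SASS6, the centriolar cartwheel scaffold protein, and the insert ends at attB2.

No polyadenylation signal is annotated downstream of the insert, in line with the depositor's comment that a polyadenylation deletion gives low protein expression. The two sequence records differ slightly in length (13,395 versus 13,501 nt) but share the same feature order. The construct is intended for inducible, low-level expression of CLIP-tagged SAS6 in mammalian cells. The associated publication used selective chemical crosslinking to study centrosomal protein complexes.
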