LOCUS       Exported 13395 bp ds-DNA circular SYN 13-MAY-2021
DEFINITION  Mammalian expression of the centrosomal protein SAS6 N-terminally
            fused to CLIP-tag.
ACCESSION   .
VERSION     .
KEYWORDS    pEBTetDBl-CLIP-HsSAS6
SOURCE      synthetic DNA construct
  ORGANISM  synthetic DNA construct
REFERENCE   1 (bases 1 to 13395)
  AUTHORS   Lukinavicius G, Lavogina D, Orpinell M, Umezawa K, Reymond L, Garin
            N, Gonczy P, Johnsson K
  TITLE     Selective chemical crosslinking reveals a Cep57-Cep63-Cep152
            centrosomal complex.
  JOURNAL   Curr Biol. 2013 Feb 4;23(3):265-70. doi: 10.1016/j.cub.2012.12.030.
            Epub 2013 Jan 17.
  PUBMED    23333316
REFERENCE   2 (bases 1 to 13395)
  AUTHORS   .
  TITLE     Direct Submission
  JOURNAL   Exported May 13, 2021 from SnapGene Server 1.1.58
            http://www.snapgene.com
FEATURES             Location/Qualifiers
     source          1..13395
                     /organism="synthetic DNA construct"
                     /mol_type="other DNA"
     CDS             complement(2404..4329)
                     /codon_start=1
                     /product="Epstein-Barr nuclear antigen 1, also known as
                     EBNA-1"
                     /label=EBNA1
                     /note="crucial for latent viral infection, and for episomal
                     amplification of vectors containing the oriP origin (Okita
                     et al., 2013)"
                     /translation="MSDEGPGTGPGNGLGEKGDTSGPEGSGGSGPQRRGGDNHGRGRGR
                     GRGRGGGRPGAPGGSGSGPRHRDGVRRPQKRPSCIGCKGTHGGTGAGAGAGGAGAGGAG
                     AGGGAGAGGGAGGAGGAGGAGAGGGAG?GGGAGGAGGAGAGGGAGAGGGAGGAGAGGGA
                     GGAGGAGAGGGAGAGGG?GG?G?GGGAGGAGGAGAGGGAGAGGAGGAGGAGAGGAGAGG
                     G?GGAGGAGAGGAGAGGAGAGGAGAGGAGGAGAGGAGGAGAGGAGGAGAGGGAGGAGAG
                     GGAGGAGAGGAGGAGAGGAGGAGAGGAGGAGAGGGAGAGGAGAGGGGRGRGGSGGRGRG
                     GSGGRGRGGSGGRRGRGRERARGGSRERARGRGRGRGEKRPRSPSSQSSSSGSPPRRPP
                     PGRRPFFHPVGEADYFEYHQEGGPDGEPDVPPGAIEQGPADDPGEGPSTGPRGQGDGGR
                     RKKGGWFGKHRGQGGSNPKFENIAEGLRALLARSHVERTTDEGTWVAGVFVYGGSKTSL
                     YNLRRGTALAIPQCRLTPLSRLPFGMAPGPGPQPGPLRESIVCYFMVFLQTHIFAEVLK
                     DAIKDLVMTKPAPTCNIRVTVCSFDDGVDLPPWFPPMVEGAAAEGDDGDDGDEGGDGDE
                     GEEGQE"
     primer_bind     complement(4764..4782)
                     /label=pBRforEco
                     /note="pBR322 vectors, upsteam of EcoRI site, forward
                     primer"
     promoter        4850..4954
                     /gene="bla"
                     /label=AmpR promoter
     CDS             4955..5815
                     /codon_start=1
                     /gene="bla"
                     /product="beta-lactamase"
                     /label=AmpR
                     /note="confers resistance to ampicillin, carbenicillin, and
                     related antibiotics"
                     /translation="MSIQHFRVALIPFFAAFCLPVFAHPETLVKVKDAEDQLGARVGYI
                     ELDLNSGKILESFRPEERFPMMSTFKVLLCGAVLSRVDAGQEQLGRRIHYSQNDLVEYS
                     PVTEKHLTDGMTVRELCSAAITMSDNTAANLLLTTIGGPKELTAFLHNMGDHVTRLDRW
                     EPELNEAIPNDERDTTMPAAMATTLRKLLTGELLTLASRQQLIDWMEADKVAGPLLRSA
                     LPAGWFIADKSGAGERGSRGIIAALGPDGKPSRIVVIYTTGSQATMDERNRQIAEIGAS
                     LIKHW"
     primer_bind     complement(5173..5192)
                     /label=Amp-R
                     /note="Ampicillin resistance gene, reverse primer"
     rep_origin      5986..6574
                     /direction=RIGHT
                     /label=ori
                     /note="high-copy-number ColE1/pMB1/pBR322/pUC origin of
                     replication"
     primer_bind     6475..6494
                     /label=pBR322ori-F
                     /note="pBR322 origin, forward primer"
     primer_bind     complement(6763..6783)
                     /label=pBABE 3'
                     /note="SV40 enhancer, reverse primer for pBABE vectors"
     promoter        6781..7078
                     /label=SV40 promoter
                     /note="SV40 enhancer and early promoter"
     primer_bind     7010..7029
                     /label=SV40pro-F
                     /note="SV40 promoter/origin, forward primer"
     CDS             7100..7498
                     /codon_start=1
                     /gene="Aspergillus terreus BSD"
                     /product="blasticidin S deaminase"
                     /label=BSD
                     /note="confers resistance to blasticidin"
                     /translation="MAKPLSQEESTLIERATATINSIPISEDYSVASAALSSDGRIFTG
                     VNVYHFTGGPCAELVVLGTAAAAAAGNLTCIVAIGNENRGILSPCGRCRQVLLDLHPGI
                     KAIVKDSDGQPTAVGIRELLPSGYVWEG"
     polyA_signal    7542..7676
                     /label=SV40 poly(A) signal
                     /note="SV40 polyadenylation signal"
     primer_bind     complement(7814..7833)
                     /label=pRS-marker
                     /note="pRS vectors, use to sequence yeast selectable
                     marker"
     promoter        8110..8371
                     /label=RSV promoter
                     /note="Rous sarcoma virus enhancer/promoter"
     intron          8488..9060
                     /label=-beta-globin intron
                     /note="intron from rabbit beta-globin gene"
     primer_bind     9068..9087
                     /label=pCAG-F
                     /note="Rabbit beta-globin intron, for pCAG plasmids,
                     forward primer"
     primer_bind     9115..9134
                     /label=T7
                     /note="T7 promoter, forward primer"
     promoter        9115..9133
                     /label=T7 promoter
                     /note="promoter for bacteriophage T7 RNA polymerase"
     CDS             9144..9761
                     /codon_start=1
                     /gene="tetR from transposon Tn10"
                     /product="tetracycline repressor TetR"
                     /label=TetR
                     /note="TetR binds to the tetracycline operator tetO to
                     inhibit transcription. This inhibition can be relieved by
                     adding tetracycline or doxycycline."
                     /translation="MSRLDKSKVINSALELLNEVGIEGLTTRKLAQKLGVEQPTLYWHV
                     KNKRALLDALAIEMLDRHHTHFCPLEGESWQDFLRNNAKSFRCALLSHRDGAKVHLGTR
                     PTEKQYETLENQLAFLCQQGFSLENALYALSAVGHFTLGCVLEDQEHQVAKEERETPTT
                     DSMPPLLRQAIELFDHQGAEPAFLFGLELIICGLEKQLKCESG"
     primer_bind     complement(9217..9236)
                     /label=Tet-R
                     /note="Tetracycline resistance gene, reverse primer"
     polyA_signal    9806..9927
                     /label=SV40 poly(A) signal
                     /note="SV40 polyadenylation signal"
     enhancer        9982..10361
                     /label=CMV enhancer
                     /note="human cytomegalovirus immediate early enhancer"
     promoter        10362..10565
                     /label=CMV promoter
                     /note="human cytomegalovirus (CMV) immediate early
                     promoter"
     primer_bind     10516..10536
                     /label=CMV-F
                     /note="Human CMV immediate early promoter, forward primer"
     protein_bind    10567..10585
                     /gene="tetO"
                     /label=tet operator
                     /bound_moiety="tetracycline repressor TetR"
                     /note="bacterial operator O2 for the tetR and tetA genes"
     protein_bind    10588..10606
                     /gene="tetO"
                     /label=tet operator
                     /bound_moiety="tetracycline repressor TetR"
                     /note="bacterial operator O2 for the tetR and tetA genes"
     primer_bind     10616..10640
                     /label=LNCX
                     /note="Human CMV promoter, forward primer"
     CDS             10740..10763
                     /codon_start=1
                     /product="FLAG(R) epitope tag, followed by an enterokinase
                     cleavage site"
                     /label=FLAG
                     /translation="DYKDDDDK"
     CDS             10764..10781
                     /codon_start=1
                     /product="6xHis affinity tag"
                     /label=6xHis
                     /translation="HHHHHH"
     CDS             11331..11354
                     /codon_start=1
                     /product="recognition and cleavage site for human
                     rhinovirus 3C and PreScission proteases"
                     /label=HRV 3C site
                     /translation="LEVLFQGP"
     protein_bind    11367..11391
                     /gene="mutant version of attB"
                     /label=attB1
                     /bound_moiety="BP Clonase(TM)"
                     /note="recombination site for the Gateway(R) BP reaction"
     protein_bind    complement(13385..14)
                     /gene="mutant version of attB"
                     /label=attB2
                     /bound_moiety="BP Clonase(TM)"
                     /note="recombination site for the Gateway(R) BP reaction"
ORIGIN
        1 ttgtacaaag tggtgatggc agctagcggc gcgcccggcc gcggggcagt gcatgtaatc
       61 ccttcagttg gttggtacaa cttgccaact gggccctgtt ccacatgtga cacggggggg
      121 gaccaaacac aaaggggttc tctgactgta gttgacatcc ttataaatgg atgtgcacat
      181 ttgccaacac tgagtggctt tcatcctgga gcagactttg cagtctgtgg actgcaacac
      241 aacattgcct ttatgtgtaa ctcttggctg aagctcttac accaatgctg ggggacatgt
      301 acctcccagg ggcccaggaa gactacggga ggctacacca acgtcaatca gaggggcctg
      361 tgtagctacc gataagcgga ccctcaagag ggcattagca atagtgttta taaggccccc
      421 ttgttaaccc taaacgggta gcatatgctt cccgggtagt agtatatact atccagacta
      481 accctaattc aatagcatat gttacccaac gggaagcata tgctatcgaa ttagggttag
      541 taaaagggtc ctaaggaaca gcgatatctc ccaccccatg agctgtcacg gttttattta
      601 catggggtca ggattccacg agggtagtga accattttag tcacaagggc agtggctgaa
      661 gatcaaggag cgggcagtga actctcctga atcttcgcct gcttcttcat tctccttcgt
      721 ttagctaata gaataactgc tgagttgtga acagtaaggt gtatgtgagg tgctcgaaaa
      781 caaggtttca ggtgacgccc ccagaataaa atttggacgg ggggttcagt ggtggcattg
      841 tgctatgaca ccaatataac cctcacaaac cccttgggca ataaatacta gtgtaggaat
      901 gaaacattct gaatatcttt aacaatagaa atccatgggg tggggacaag ccgtaaagac
      961 tggatgtcca tctcacacga atttatggct atgggcaaca cataatccta gtgcaatatg
     1021 atactggggt tattaagatg tgtcccaggc agggaccaag acaggtgaac catgttgtta
     1081 cactctattt gtaacaaggg gaaagagagt ggacgccgac agcagcggac tccactggtt
     1141 gtctctaaca cccccgaaaa ttaaacgggg ctccacgcca atggggccca taaacaaaga
     1201 caagtggcca ctcttttttt tgaaattgtg gagtgggggc acgcgtcagc ccccacacgc
     1261 cgccctgcgg ttttggactg taaaataagg gtgtaataac ttggctgatt gtaaccccgc
     1321 taaccactgc ggtcaaacca cttgcccaca aaaccactaa tggcaccccg gggaatacct
     1381 gcataagtag gtgggcgggc caagataggg gcgcgattgc tgcgatctgg aggacaaatt
     1441 acacacactt gcgcctgagc gccaagcaca gggttgttgg tcctcatatt cacgaggtcg
     1501 ctgagagcac ggtgggctaa tgttgccatg ggtagcatat actacccaaa tatctggata
     1561 gcatatgcta tcctaatcta tatctgggta gcataggcta tcctaatcta tatctgggta
     1621 gtatatgcta tcctaatctg tatccgggta gcatatgcta tcctaataga gattagggta
     1681 gtatatgcta tcctaattta tatctgggta gcatatacta cccaaatatc tggatagcat
     1741 atgctatcct aatctatatc tgggtagcat atgctatcct aatctatatc tgggtagcat
     1801 aggctatcct aatctatatc tgggtagcat atgctatcct aatctatatc tgggtagtat
     1861 atgctatcct aatttatatc tgggtagcat aggctatcct aatctatatc tgggtagcat
     1921 atgctatcct aatctatatc tgggtagtat atgctatcct aatctgtatc cgggtagcat
     1981 atgctatcct catgcatata cagtcagcat atgataccca gtagtagagt gggagtgcta
     2041 tcctttgcat atgccgccac ctcccaaggg ggcgtgaatt ttcgctgctt gtccttttcc
     2101 tgctggttgc tcccattctt aggtgaattt aaggaggcca ggctaaagcc gtcgcatgtc
     2161 tgattgctca ccaggtaaat gtcgctaatg ttttccaacg cgagaaggtg ttgagcgcgg
     2221 agctgagtga cgtgacaaca tgggtatgcc caattgcccc atgttgggag gacgaaaatg
     2281 gtgacaagac agatggccag aaatacacca acagcacgca tgatgtctac tggggattta
     2341 ttctttagtg cgggggaata cacggctttt aatacgattg agggcgtctc ctaacaagtt
     2401 acatcactcc tgcccttcct caccctcatc tccatcacct ccttcatctc cgtcatctcc
     2461 gtcatcaccc tccgcggcag ccccttccac cataggtgga aaccagggag gcaaatctac
     2521 tccatcgtca aagctgcaca cagtcaccct gatattgcag gtaggagcgg gctttgtcat
     2581 aacaaggtcc ttaatcgcat ccttcaaaac ctcagcaaat atatgagttt gtaaaaagac
     2641 catgaaataa cagacaatgg actcccttag cgggccaggt tgtgggccgg gtccaggggc
     2701 cattccaaag gggagacgac tcaatggtgt aagacgacat tgtggaatag caagggcagt
     2761 tcctcgcctt aggttgtaaa gggaggtctt actacctcca tatacgaaca caccggcgac
     2821 ccaagttcct tcgtcggtag tcctttctac gtgactccta gccaggagag ctcttaaacc
     2881 ttctgcaatg ttctcaaatt tcgggttgga acctccttga ccacgatgct ttccaaacca
     2941 ccctcctttt ttgcgcctgc ctccatcacc ctgaccccgg ggtccagtgc ttgggccttc
     3001 tcctgggtca tctgcggggc cctgctctat cgctcccggg ggcacgtcag gctcaccatc
     3061 tgggccacct tcttggtggt attcaaaata atcggcttcc cctacagggt ggaaaaatgg
     3121 ccttctacct ggagggggcc tgcgcggtgg agacccggat gatgatgact gactactggg
     3181 actcctgggc ctcttttctc cacgtccacg acctctcccc ctggctcttt cacgacttcc
     3241 ccccctggct ctttcacgtc ctctaccccg gcggcctcca ctacctcctc gaccccggcc
     3301 tccactacct cctcgacccc ggcctccact gcctcctcga ccccggcctc cacctcctgc
     3361 tcctgcccct cctgctcctg cccctcctcc tgctcctgcc cctcctgccc ctcctgctcc
     3421 tgcccctcct gcccctcctg ctcctgcccc tcctgcccct cctgctcctg cccctcctgc
     3481 ccctcctcct gctcctgccc ctcctgcccc tcctcctgct cctgcccctc ctgcccctcc
     3541 tgctcctgcc cctcctgccc ctcctgctcc tgcccctcct gcccctcctg ctcctgcccc
     3601 tcctgctcct gcccctcctg ctcctgcccc tcctgctcct gcccctcctg cccctcctsc
     3661 ccctcctcct gctcctgccc ctcctgctcc tgcccctcct gcccctcctg cccctcctgc
     3721 tcctgcccct cctcctgctc ctgcccctcc tgcccctcct gcycctcctc ctsctcctsc
     3781 ccctcctscc cctcctcctg ctcctgcccc tcctcctgct cctgcccctc ctgcccctcc
     3841 tgcccctcct cctgctcctg cccctcctgc ccctcctcct gctcctgccc ctcctcctgc
     3901 tcctgcccct cctgcccctc ctgcccctcc tcctsctcct gcccctcctc ctgctcctgc
     3961 ccctcctgcc cctcctgccc ctcctgcccc tcctcctgct cctgcccctc ctcctgctcc
     4021 tgcccctcct gctcctgccc ctcccgctcc tgctcctgct cctgttccac cgtgggtccc
     4081 tttgcagcca atgcaacttg gacgtttttg gggtctccgg acaccatctc tatgtcttgg
     4141 ccctgatcct gagccgcccg gggctcctgg tcttccgcct cctcgtcctc gtcctcttcc
     4201 ccgtcctcgt ccatggttat caccccctct tctttgaggt ccactgccgc cggagccttc
     4261 tggtccagat gtgtctccct tctctcctag gccatttcca ggtcctgtac ctggcccctc
     4321 gtcagacatg attcacacta aaagagatca atagacatct ttattagacg acgctcagtg
     4381 aatacaggga gtgcagactc ctgccccctc caacagcccc cccaccctca tccccttcat
     4441 ggtcgctgtc agacagatcc aggtctgaaa attccccatc ctccgaacca tcctcgtcct
     4501 catcaccaat tactcgcagc ccggaaaact cccgctgaac atcctcaaga tttgcgtcct
     4561 gagcctcaag ccaggcctca aattcctcgt cccccttttt gctggacggt agggatgggg
     4621 attctcggga cccctcctct tcctcttcaa ggtcaccaga cagagatgct actggggcaa
     4681 cggaagaaaa gctgggtgcg gcctgtgagg atcagcttat cgatgataag ctgtcaaaca
     4741 tgagaattct tgaagacgaa agggcctcgt gatacgccta tttttatagg ttaatgtcat
     4801 gataataatg gtttcttaga cgtcaggtgg cacttttcgg ggaaatgtgc gcggaacccc
     4861 tatttgttta tttttctaaa tacattcaaa tatgtatccg ctcatgagac aataaccctg
     4921 ataaatgctt caataatatt gaaaaaggaa gagtatgagt attcaacatt tccgtgtcgc
     4981 ccttattccc ttttttgcgg cattttgcct tcctgttttt gctcacccag aaacgctggt
     5041 gaaagtaaaa gatgctgaag atcagttggg tgcacgagtg ggttacatcg aactggatct
     5101 caacagcggt aagatccttg agagttttcg ccccgaagaa cgttttccaa tgatgagcac
     5161 ttttaaagtt ctgctatgtg gcgcggtatt atcccgtgtt gacgccgggc aagagcaact
     5221 cggtcgccgc atacactatt ctcagaatga cttggttgag tactcaccag tcacagaaaa
     5281 gcatcttacg gatggcatga cagtaagaga attatgcagt gctgccataa ccatgagtga
     5341 taacactgcg gccaacttac ttctgacaac gatcggagga ccgaaggagc taaccgcttt
     5401 tttgcacaac atgggggatc atgtaactcg ccttgatcgt tgggaaccgg agctgaatga
     5461 agccatacca aacgacgagc gtgacaccac gatgcctgca gcaatggcaa caacgttgcg
     5521 caaactatta actggcgaac tacttactct agcttcccgg caacaattaa tagactggat
     5581 ggaggcggat aaagttgcag gaccacttct gcgctcggcc cttccggctg gctggtttat
     5641 tgctgataaa tctggagccg gtgagcgtgg gtctcgcggt atcattgcag cactggggcc
     5701 agatggtaag ccctcccgta tcgtagttat ctacacgacg gggagtcagg caactatgga
     5761 tgaacgaaat agacagatcg ctgagatagg tgcctcactg attaagcatt ggtaactgtc
     5821 agaccaagtt tactcatata tactttagat tgatttaaaa cttcattttt aatttaaaag
     5881 gatctaggtg aagatccttt ttgataatct catgaccaaa atcccttaac gtgagttttc
     5941 gttccactga gcgtcagacc ccgtagaaaa gatcaaagga tcttcttgag atcctttttt
     6001 tctgcgcgta atctgctgct tgcaaacaaa aaaaccaccg ctaccagcgg tggtttgttt
     6061 gccggatcaa gagctaccaa ctctttttcc gaaggtaact ggcttcagca gagcgcagat
     6121 accaaatact gtccttctag tgtagccgta gttaggccac cacttcaaga actctgtagc
     6181 accgcctaca tacctcgctc tgctaatcct gttaccagtg gctgctgcca gtggcgataa
     6241 gtcgtgtctt accgggttgg actcaagacg atagttaccg gataaggcgc agcggtcggg
     6301 ctgaacgggg ggttcgtgca cacagcccag cttggagcga acgacctaca ccgaactgag
     6361 atacctacag cgtgagctat gagaaagcgc cacgcttccc gaagggagaa aggcggacag
     6421 gtatccggta agcggcaggg tcggaacagg agagcgcacg agggagcttc cagggggaaa
     6481 cgcctggtat ctttatagtc ctgtcgggtt tcgccacctc tgacttgagc gtcgattttt
     6541 gtgatgctcg tcaggggggc ggagcctatg gaaaaacgcc agcaacgcgg cctttttacg
     6601 gttcctggcc ttttgctggc cttgaagctg tccctgatgg tcgtcatcta cctgcctgga
     6661 cagcatggcc tgcaacgcgg gcatcccgat gccgccggaa gcgagaagaa tcataatggg
     6721 gaaggccatc cagcctcgcg tcgaactaga tgatccggct gtggaatgtg tgtcagttag
     6781 ggtgtggaaa gtccccaggc tccccagcag gcagaagtat gcaaagcatg catctcaatt
     6841 agtcagcaac caggtgtgga aagtccccag gctccccagc aggcagaagt atgcaaagca
     6901 tgcatctcaa ttagtcagca accatagtcc cgcccctaac tccgcccatc ccgcccctaa
     6961 ctccgcccag ttccgcccat tctccgcccc atggctgact aatttttttt atttatgcag
     7021 aggccgaggc cgcctcggcc tctgagctat tccagaagta gtgaggaggc ttttttggag
     7081 ggtgaccgcc acgaccggta tggccaagcc tttgtctcaa gaagaatcca ccctcattga
     7141 aagagcaacg gctacaatca acagcatccc catctctgaa gactacagcg tcgccagcgc
     7201 agctctctct agcgacggcc gcatcttcac tggtgtcaat gtatatcatt ttactggggg
     7261 accttgtgca gaactcgtgg tgctgggcac tgctgctgct gcggcagctg gcaacctgac
     7321 ttgtatcgtc gcgatcggaa atgagaacag gggcatcttg agcccctgcg gacggtgccg
     7381 acaggtgctt ctcgatctgc atcctgggat caaagccata gtgaaggaca gtgatggaca
     7441 gccgacggca gttgggattc gtgaattgct gccctctggt tatgtgtggg agggctaacg
     7501 gtccgacgcg gcccgacggg tccgaggggg gtcgacctcg aaacttgttt attgcagctt
     7561 ataatggtta caaataaagc aatagcatca caaatttcac aaataaagca tttttttcac
     7621 tgcattctag ttgtggtttg tccaaactca tcaatgtatc ttatcatgtc tggatctgat
     7681 ccgaacccct tcctcgacca attctcatgt ttgacagctt atcatcgcag atccgggcaa
     7741 cgttgttgcc attgctcgac caattctcat gtttgacagc ttatcatcgc agatccgtat
     7801 ggtgcactct cagtacaatc tgctctgatg ccgcatagtt aagccagtat ctgctccctg
     7861 cttgtgtgtt ggaggtcgct gagtagtgcg cgagcaaaat ttaagctaca acaaggcaag
     7921 gcttgaccga caattgcatg aagaatctgc ttagggttag gcgttttgcg ctgcttcgcg
     7981 atgtacgggc cagatatacg cgtatctgag gggactaggg tgtgtttagg cgaaaagcgg
     8041 ggcttcggtt gtacgcggtt aggagtcccc tcaggatata gtagtttcgc ttttgcatag
     8101 ggagggggaa atgtagtctt atgcaatact cttgtagtct tgcaacatgg taacgatgag
     8161 ttagcaacat gccttacaag gagagaaaaa gcaccgtgca tgccgattgg tggaagtaag
     8221 gtggtacgat cgtgccttat taggaaggca acagacgggt ctgacatgga ttggacgaac
     8281 cactgaattc cgcattgcag agatattgta tttaagtgcc tagctcgata caataaacgc
     8341 catttgacca ttcaccacat tggtgtgcac ctccaagctg gccggggatc ctctagggcc
     8401 tctgagctat tccagaagta gtgaagaggc ttttttggag gcctaggctt ttgcaaaaag
     8461 ctccggatcg atcctgagaa cttcagggtg agtttgggga cccttgattg ttctttcttt
     8521 ttcgctattg taaaattcat gttatatgga gggggcaaag ttttcagggt gttgtttaga
     8581 atgggaagat gtcccttgta tcaccatgga ccctcatgat aattttgttt ctttcacttt
     8641 ctactctgtt gacaaccatt gtctcctctt attttctttt cattttctgt aactttttcg
     8701 ttaaacttta gcttgcattt gtaacgaatt tttaaattca cttttgttta tttgtcagat
     8761 tgtaagtact ttctctaatc actttttttt caaggcaatc agggtatatt atattgtact
     8821 tcagcacagt tttagagaac aattgttata attaaatgat aaggtagaat atttctgcat
     8881 ataaattctg gctggcgtgg aaatattctt attggtagaa acaactacat cctggtcatc
     8941 atcctgcctt tctctttatg gttacaatga tatacactgt ttgagatgag gataaaatac
     9001 tctgagtcca aaccgggccc ctctgctaac catgttcatg ccttcttctt tttcctacag
     9061 ctcctgggca acgtgctggt tattgtgctg tctcatcatt ttggcaaaga attgtaatac
     9121 gactcactat agggcgaatt gatatgtcta gattagataa aagtaaagtg attaacagcg
     9181 cattagagct gcttaatgag gtcggaatcg aaggtttaac aacccgtaaa ctcgcccaga
     9241 agctaggtgt agagcagcct acattgtatt ggcatgtaaa aaataagcgg gctttgctcg
     9301 acgccttagc cattgagatg ttagataggc accatactca cttttgccct ttagaagggg
     9361 aaagctggca agatttttta cgtaataacg ctaaaagttt tagatgtgct ttactaagtc
     9421 atcgcgatgg agcaaaagta catttaggta cacggcctac agaaaaacag tatgaaactc
     9481 tcgaaaatca attagccttt ttatgccaac aaggtttttc actagagaat gcattatatg
     9541 cactcagcgc tgtggggcat tttactttag gttgcgtatt ggaagatcaa gagcatcaag
     9601 tcgctaaaga agaaagggaa acacctacta ctgatagtat gccgccatta ttacgacaag
     9661 ctatcgaatt atttgatcac caaggtgcag agccagcctt cttattcggc cttgaattga
     9721 tcatatgcgg attagaaaaa caacttaaat gtgaaagtgg gtccgcgtac agcggatccc
     9781 gggaattcag atcttattaa agcagaactt gtttattgca gcttataatg gttacaaata
     9841 aagcaatagc atcacaaatt tcacaaataa agcatttttt tcactgcatt ctagttgtgg
     9901 tttgtccaaa ctcatcaatg tatcttatca tgtctggtcg aatccatggc gcagaactgg
     9961 taggtatgga agatccgcgt tgacattgat tattgactag ttattaatag taatcaatta
    10021 cggggtcatt agttcatagc ccatatatgg agttccgcgt tacataactt acggtaaatg
    10081 gcccgcctgg ctgaccgccc aacgaccccc gcccattgac gtcaataatg acgtatgttc
    10141 ccatagtaac gccaataggg actttccatt gacgtcaatg ggtggagtat ttacggtaaa
    10201 ctgcccactt ggcagtacat caagtgtatc atatgccaag tacgccccct attgacgtca
    10261 atgacggtaa atggcccgcc tggcattatg cccagtacat gaccttatgg gactttccta
    10321 cttggcagta catctacgta ttagtcatcg ctattaccat ggtgatgcgg ttttggcagt
    10381 acatcaatgg gcgtggatag cggtttgact cacggggatt tccaagtctc caccccattg
    10441 acgtcaatgg gagtttgttt tggcaccaaa atcaacggga ctttccaaaa tgtcgtaaca
    10501 actccgcccc attgacgcaa atgggcggta ggcgtgtacg gtgggaggtc tatataagca
    10561 gagctctccc tatcagtgat agagatctcc ctatcagtga tagagatcgt cgacgagctc
    10621 gtttagtgaa ccgtcagatc gcctggagac gccatccacg ctgttttgac ctccatagaa
    10681 gacaccggga ccgatccagc ctccggactc tagcgtttaa acttaagctt accaccatgg
    10741 attataaaga cgatgatgac aagcaccacc accaccacca cgacaaggat tgtgaaatga
    10801 aacgcaccac actggacagc cctttgggga agctggagct gtctggttgt gagcagggtc
    10861 tgcacgaaat aatttttctg ggcaagggga cgtctgcagc tgatgccgtg gaggtcccag
    10921 cccccgctgc ggttctcgga ggtccggagc ccctgataca ggctacagcc tggctgaatg
    10981 cctatttcca ccagcccgag gctatcgaag agttccccgt gccggctctt caccatcccg
    11041 ttttccagca agagtcgttc accagacagg tgttatggaa gctgctgaag gttgtgaaat
    11101 tcggagaagt gatttctgag tcacacttag cagccctggt aggcaacccc gcagccacgg
    11161 cagcagtgaa tacggcactg gatggcaatc ctgtccctat cctgatcccg tgccacagag
    11221 tggtccaggg ggattcggat gtggggccgt accttggtgg actggccgtg aaggaatggc
    11281 ttctggccca tgaaggccac cggttgggga agccaggctt gggattcgaa ctggaggtgc
    11341 tgttccaggg ccccggtacc gccatcacaa gtttgtacaa aaaagcaggc tttatcaccg
    11401 gtaccatgag ccaagtgctg ttccaccaac tagtcccgtt gcaggtgaaa tgcaaagact
    11461 gtgaggagag gagagtaagt ataagaatga gcattgaact acaatcagtt tctaatccag
    11521 ttcacagaaa ggacttagtt attcgtctga ctgatgacac ggatccattt tttttatata
    11581 accttgttat atctgaggaa gattttcaaa gtttaaaatt ccagcaaggt cttctggtag
    11641 acttcttagc tttcccacaa aaatttatag atctccttca gcaatgtact caagaacatg
    11701 ccaaagaaat tccaaggttt ttgctacagt tagtttctcc agcagctatt ttggataact
    11761 cacctgcatt tttaaatgtg gtagagacaa atccttttaa gcatcttaca cacctctcac
    11821 taaaactttt acctggaaat gatgtggaga taaagaaatt tctcgcaggc tgtttgaaat
    11881 gtagcaagga agaaaaatta tcattgatgc aatcactaga tgatgctact aagcaactgg
    11941 actttacacg aaagacatta gcagaaaaaa aacaagagct cgataagtta cggaatgaat
    12001 gggcgtcaca tacagcagcc ttgacaaaca agcattctca ggaactgaca aatgaaaagg
    12061 aaaaagcctt gcaggcacag gttcaatatc aacagcagca tgaacaacag aaaaaagatt
    12121 tagaaatcct ccatcaacaa aacatccacc agctacaaaa cagactgtct gagttagaag
    12181 cggctaataa agacttaacc gaaagaaaat ataaaggaga ctccactatt agagaactta
    12241 aagcaaaact ttctggtgtt gaagaggagc tacagcggac taagcaagaa gtcctctctt
    12301 tgcgaagaga gaattctaca ctagatgttg aatgccacga gaaagaaaag cacgttaatc
    12361 agctacaaac aaaagtggca gttttagaac aggaaatcaa ggataaggac cagcttgttt
    12421 taagaacaaa agaggcattt gatacaatcc aggaacaaaa ggtggtttta gaagaaaatg
    12481 gtgagaaaaa tcaagtacaa ctaggaaagc ttgaagctac aataaaatca ttatctgcag
    12541 aacttctgaa ggcaaatgaa attatcaaga agttacaagg ggatctgaaa actttaatgg
    12601 gtaagttgaa attgaagaat acagttacta ttcagcaaga aaaactcttg gctgagaagg
    12661 aggaaaaatt acaaaaggaa caaaaggaat tacaagatgt tggacagtct cttcgaatta
    12721 aagagcaaga ggtatgcaaa ttacaagaac aattagaagc tacagttaaa aaacttgaag
    12781 aaagcaaaca acttctaaaa aataatgaaa agttaatcac gtggttaaat aaagaactaa
    12841 atgaaaatca gctagtgaga aagcaagatg tattgggacc ttctactact ccgcctgcac
    12901 attccagcag caacacaatc agaagtggaa tttctcctaa cctgaatgtg gttgatggta
    12961 gactgactta cccaacctgt gggattggtt atcctgtctc ctctgcattt gcattccaga
    13021 ataccttccc tcattcgata tctgccaaaa ataccagcca ccctggttca ggaacaaagg
    13081 ttcagtttaa tttgcagttt acaaaaccaa atgcatcact aggagatgtt cagtcaggag
    13141 caactattag tatgccttgc tcaactgata aggaaaatgg tgaaaatgta gggttggaat
    13201 ccaaatacct gaagaaaagg gaagatagca ttcctttacg cggactcagc cagaacctat
    13261 ttagtaattc agaccatcag agagatggca ctttaggagc attacataca tcttccaaac
    13321 ccacagcgct cccctctgcg tcttcagcct atttccctgg gcagttacca aacagttaat
    13381 ctagacccag ctttc
//
