Features (pLannotate 1.2.2; 30 found; start..end, strand, type, name):
    433..2222    -  rep_origin     oriP: Epstein-Barr virus oriP replication origin (Yates et al., 2000)
   2223..2441    -  CDS            gL (fragment): GL_EBVB9 - Experimental evidence at protein level: Swiss-Prot protein existence level 1. The heterodimer glycoprotein H-glycoprotein L is required for the fusion of viral and plasma membranes leading to virus entry into the host cell. Acts as a functional inhibitor of gH and maintains gH in an inhibited form. Upon binding to host integrins, gL dissociates from gH leading to activation of the viral fusion glycoproteins gB and gH. Fusion of EBV with B-lymphocytes requires the additional receptor- binding protein gp42, which forms a complex with gH/gL. The heterodimer gH/gL targets also host EPHA
   2524..4451    -  CDS            EBNA1 (fragment): Epstein-Barr nuclear antigen 1, also known as EBNA-1 crucial for latent viral infection, and for episomal amplification of vectors containing the oriP origin (Okita et al., 2013)
   4489..4833    -  CDS            BRRF2_EBVB9 (fragment): Protein inferred from homology: Swiss-Prot protein existence level 3. From Epstein-Barr virus (strain B95-8) (HHV-4) (Human herpesvirus 4).
   4836..4859    -  promoter       tet promoter (fragment): E. coli promoter for tetracycline efflux protein gene
   4972..5076    +  promoter       AmpR promoter: bla
   5077..5937    +  CDS            AmpR: β-lactamase; bla; confers resistance to ampicillin, carbenicillin, and related antibiotics
   6108..6696    +  rep_origin     ori: high-copy-number ColE1/pMB1/pBR322/pUC origin of replication
   6742..6865    -  CDS            TcR (fragment): tetracycline efflux protein; tet; confers resistance to tetracycline
   6903..7200    +  promoter       SV40 promoter: SV40 enhancer and early promoter
   7222..7604    +  CDS            BSD (fragment): blasticidin S deaminase; Aspergillus terreus BSD; confers resistance to blasticidin
   7648..7782    +  polyA_signal   SV40 poly(A) signal: SV40 polyadenylation signal
   7904..7956    -  misc_feature   bom (fragment): basis of mobility region from pBR322
   8087..8180    +  ncRNA          Retro dr1: Accession: RF00214 - Retrovirus direct repeat 1 (dr1)
   8216..8477    +  promoter       RSV promoter: Rous sarcoma virus enhancer/promoter
   8503..8563    +  promoter       SV40 promoter (fragment): SV40 early promoter
   8594..9166    +  intron         β-globin intron: intron from rabbit β-globin gene
   9221..9239    +  promoter       T7 promoter: promoter for bacteriophage T7 RNA polymerase
   9250..9870    +  CDS            tetR: TETR2_ECOLX - Experimental evidence at protein level: Swiss-Prot protein existence level 1. TetR is the repressor of the tetracycline resistance element; its N-terminal region forms a helix-turn-helix structure and binds DNA. Binding of tetracycline to TetR reduces the repressor affinity for the tetracycline resistance gene (tetA) promoter operator sites. From Escherichia coli.
   9912..10033   +  polyA_signal   SV40 poly(A) signal: SV40 polyadenylation signal
  10088..10467   +  enhancer       CMV enhancer: human cytomegalovirus immediate early enhancer
  10468..10671   +  promoter       CMV promoter: human cytomegalovirus (CMV) immediate early promoter
  10673..10692   +  promoter       PLtetO-1 promoter (fragment): modified phage lambda PL promoter with tet operator sites (Lutz and Bujard, 1997)
  10694..10713   +  promoter       PLtetO-1 promoter (fragment): modified phage lambda PL promoter with tet operator sites (Lutz and Bujard, 1997)
  10721..10754   +  promoter       TRE3GV promoter (fragment): 3rd-generation Tet-responsive promoter that can be activated by binding of Tet-On® 3G, optimized for retroviral and lentiviral vectors
  10870..10887   +  CDS            9xHis (fragment): 9xHis affinity tag
  10888..11430   +  CDS            MGMT (fragment): MGMT_HUMAN - Experimental evidence at protein level: Swiss-Prot protein existence level 1. Involved in the cellular defense against the biological effects of O6-methylguanine (O6-MeG) and O4-methylthymine (O4-MeT) in DNA. Repairs the methylated nucleobase in DNA by stoichiometrically transferring the methyl group to a cysteine residue in the enzyme. This is a suicide reaction: the enzyme is irreversibly inactivated. From Homo sapiens (Human).
  11473..11497   +  protein_bind   attB1: mutant version of attB; recombination site for the Gateway® BP reaction BP Clonase™
  11512..13482   +  CDS            SASS6: SAS6_HUMAN - Also known as SAS6. Experimental evidence at protein level: Swiss-Prot protein existence level 1. Central scaffolding component of the centrioles ensuring their 9-fold symmetry. Required for centrosome biogenesis and duplication: required both for mother-centriole-dependent centriole duplication and deuterosome-dependent centriole amplification in multiciliated cells. Overexpression results in excess foci-bearing centriolar markers. Required for the recruitment of STIL to the procentriole and for STIL-mediated centriole amplification (PubMed:22020124). From Homo sapiens (Human).
  13491..14      -  protein_bind   attB2 (across the origin): mutant version of attB; recombination site for the Gateway® BP reaction BP Clonase™
>Addgene plasmid #136839 | pEBTetDBl-CLIP-HsSAS6 | depositor full sequence | sequence record 264108 | Full Sequence
TTGTACAAAGTGGTGATGGCAGCTAGCGGCGCGCCCGGCCGCGGGGCAGTGCATGTAATCCCTTCAGTTG
GTTGGTACAACTTGCCAACTGGGCCCTGTTCCACATGTGACACGGGGGGGGACCAAACACAAAGGGGTTC
TCTGACTGTAGTTGACATCCTTATAAATGGATGTGCACATTTGCCAACACTGAGTGGCTTTCATCCTGGA
GCAGACTTTGCAGTCTGTGGACTGCAACACAACATTGCCTTTATGTGTAACTCTTGGCTGAAGCTCTTAC
ACCAATGCTGGGGGACATGTACCTCCCAGGGGCCCAGGAAGACTACGGGAGGCTACACCAACGTCAATCA
GAGGGGCCTGTGTAGCTACCGATAAGCGGACCCTCAAGAGGGCATTAGCAATAGTGTTTATAAGGCCCCC
TTGTTAACCCTAAACGGGTAGCATATGCTTCCCGGGTAGTAGTATATACTATCCAGACTAACCCTAATTC
AATAGCATATGTTACCCAACGGGAAGCATATGCTATCGAATTAGGGTTAGTAAAAGGGTCCTAAGGAACA
GCGATATCTCCCACCCCATGAGCTGTCACGGTTTTATTTACATGGGGTCAGGATTCCACGAGGGTAGTGA
ACCATTTTAGTCACAAGGGCAGTGGCTGAAGATCAAGGAGCGGGCAGTGAACTCTCCTGAATCTTCGCCT
GCTTCTTCATTCTCCTTCGTTTAGCTAATAGAATAACTGCTGAGTTGTGAACAGTAAGGTGTATGTGAGG
TGCTCGAAAACAAGGTTTCAGGTGACGCCCCCAGAATAAAATTTGGACGGGGGGTTCAGTGGTGGCATTG
TGCTATGACACCAATATAACCCTCACAAACCCCTTGGGCAATAAATACTAGTGTAGGAATGAAACATTCT
GAATATCTTTAACAATAGAAATCCATGGGGTGGGGACAAGCCGTAAAGACTGGATGTCCATCTCACACGA
ATTTATGGCTATGGGCAACACATAATCCTAGTGCAATATGATACTGGGGTTATTAAGATGTGTCCCAGGC
AGGGACCAAGACAGGTGAACCATGTTGTTACACTCTATTTGTAACAAGGGGAAAGAGAGTGGACGCCGAC
AGCAGCGGACTCCACTGGTTGTCTCTAACACCCCCGAAAATTAAACGGGGCTCCACGCCAATGGGGCCCA
TAAACAAAGACAAGTGGCCACTCTTTTTTTTGAAATTGTGGAGTGGGGGCACGCGTCAGCCCCCACACGC
CGCCCTGCGGTTTTGGACTGTAAAATAAGGGTGTAATAACTTGGCTGATTGTAACCCCGCTAACCACTGC
GGTCAAACCACTTGCCCACAAAACCACTAATGGCACCCCGGGGAATACCTGCATAAGTAGGTGGGCGGGC
CAAGATAGGGGCGCGATTGCTGCGATCTGGAGGACAAATTACACACACTTGCGCCTGAGCGCCAAGCACA
GGGTTGTTGGTCCTCATATTCACGAGGTCGCTGAGAGCACGGTGGGCTAATGTTGCCATGGGTAGCATAT
ACTACCCAAATATCTGGATAGCATATGCTATCCTAATCTATATCTGGGTAGCATAGGCTATCCTAATCTA
TATCTGGGTAGCATATGCTATCCTAATCTATATCTGGGTAGTATATGCTATCCTAATTTATATCTGGGTA
GCATAGGCTATCCTAATCTATATCTGGGTAGCATATGCTATCCTAATCTATATCTGGGTAGTATATGCTA
TCCTAATCTGTATCCGGGTAGCATATGCTATCCTAATAGAGATTAGGGTAGTATATGCTATCCTAATTTA
TATCTGGGTAGCATATACTACCCAAATATCTGGATAGCATATGCTATCCTAATCTATATCTGGGTAGCAT
ATGCTATCCTAATCTATATCTGGGTAGCATAGGCTATCCTAATCTATATCTGGGTAGCATATGCTATCCT
AATCTATATCTGGGTAGTATATGCTATCCTAATTTATATCTGGGTAGCATAGGCTATCCTAATCTATATC
TGGGTAGCATATGCTATCCTAATCTATATCTGGGTAGTATATGCTATCCTAATCTGTATCCGGGTAGCAT
ATGCTATCCTCATGCATATACAGTCAGCATATGATACCCAGTAGTAGAGTGGGAGTGCTATCCTTTGCAT
ATGCCGCCACCTCCCAAGGGGGCGTGAATTTTCGCTGCTTGTCCTTTTCCTGCTGGTTGCTCCCATTCTT
AGGTGAATTTAAGGAGGCCAGGCTAAAGCCGTCGCATGTCTGATTGCTCACCAGGTAAATGTCGCTAATG
TTTTCCAACGCGAGAAGGTGTTGAGCGCGGAGCTGAGTGACGTGACAACATGGGTATGCCCAATTGCCCC
ATGTTGGGAGGACGAAAATGGTGACAAGACAGATGGCCAGAAATACACCAACAGCACGCATGATGTCTAC
TGGGGATTTATTCTTTAGTGCGGGGGAATACACGGCTTTTAATACGATTGAGGGCGTCTCCTAACAAGTT
ACATCACTCCTGCCCTTCCTCACCCTCATCTCCATCACCTCCTTCATCTCCGTCATCTCCGTCATCACCC
TCCGCGGCAGCCCCTTCCACCATAGGTGGAAACCAGGGAGGCAAATCTACTCCATCGTCAAAGCTGCACA
CAGTCACCCTGATATTGCAGGTAGGAGCGGGCTTTGTCATAACAAGGTCCTTAATCGCATCCTTCAAAAC
CTCAGCAAATATATGAGTTTGTAAAAAGACCATGAAATAACAGACAATGGACTCCCTTAGCGGGCCAGGT
TGTGGGCCGGGTCCAGGGGCCATTCCAAAGGGGAGACGACTCAATGGTGTAAGACGACATTGTGGAATAG
CAAGGGCAGTTCCTCGCCTTAGGTTGTAAAGGGAGGTCTTACTACCTCCATATACGAACACACCGGCGAC
CCAAGTTCCTTCGTCGGTAGTCCTTTCTACGTGACTCCTAGCCAGGAGAGCTCTTAAACCTTCTGCAATG
TTCTCAAATTTCGGGTTGGAACCTCCTTGACCACGATGCTTTTCCAAACCACCCTCCTTTTTTGCGCCCT
GCCTCCATCACCCTGACCCCGGGGTCCAGTGCTTGGGCCTTCTCCTGGGTCATCTGCGGGGCCCTGCTCT
ATCGCTCCCGGGGGCACGTCAGGCTCACCATCTGGGCCACCTTCTTGGTGGTATTCAAAATAATCGGCTT
CCCCTACAGGGTGGAAAAATGGCCTTCTACCTGGAGGGGGCCTGCGCGGTGGAGACCCGGATGATGATGA
CTGACTACTGGGACTCCTGGGCCTCTTTTCTCCACGTCCACGACCTCTCCCCCTGGCTCTTTCACGACTT
CCCCCCCTGGCTCTTTCACGTCCTCTACCCCGGCGGCCTCCACTACCTCCTCGACCCCGGCCTCCACTAC
CTCCTCGACCCCGGCCTCCACTGCCTCCTCGACCCCGGCCTCCACCTCCTGCTCCTGCCCCTCCTGCTCC
TGCCCCTCCTCCTGCTCCTGCCCCTCCTGCCCCTCCTGCTCCTGCCCCTCCTGCCCCTCCTGCTCCTGCC
CCTCCTGCCCCTCCTGCTCCTGCCCCTCCTGCCCCTCCTCCTGCTCCTGCCCCTCCTGCCCCTCCTCCTG
CTCCTGCCCCTCCTGCCCCTCCTGCTCCTGCCCCTCCTGCCCCTCCTGCTCCTGCCCCTCCTGCCCCTCC
TGCTCCTGCCCCTCCTGCTCCTGCCCCTCCTGCTCCTGCCCCTCCTGCTCCTGCCCCTCCTGCCCCTCCT
GCCCCTCCTCCTGCTCCTGCCCCTCCTGCTCCTGCCCCTCCTGCCCCTCCTGCCCCTCCTGCTCCTGCCC
CTCCTCCTGCTCCTGCCCCTCCTGCCCCTCCTGCCCCTCCTCCTGCTCCTGCCCCTCCTGCCCCTCCTCC
TGCTCCTGCCCCTCCTCCTGCTCCTGCCCCTCCTGCCCCTCCTGCCCCTCCTCCTGCTCCTGCCCCTCCT
GCCCCTCCTCCTGCTCCTGCCCCTCCTCCTGCTCCTGCCCCTCCTGCCCCTCCTGCCCCTCCTCCTGCTC
CTGCCCCTCCTCCTGCTCCTGCCCCTCCTGCCCCTCCTGCCCCTCCTGCCCCTCCTCCTGCTCCTGCCCC
TCCTCCTGCTCCTGCCCCTCCTGCTCCTGCCCCTCCCGCTCCTGCTCCTGCTCCTGTTCCACCGTGGGTC
CCTTTGCAGCCAATGCAACTTGGACGTTTTTGGGGTCTCCGGACACCATCTCTATGTCTTGGCCCTGATC
CTGAGCCGCCCGGGGCTCCTGGTCTTCCGCCTCCTCGTCCTCGTCCTCTTCCCCGTCCTCGTCCATGGTT
ATCACCCCCTCTTCTTTGAGGTCCACTGCCGCCGGAGCCTTCTGGTCCAGATGTGTCTCCCTTCTCTCCT
AGGCCATTTCCAGGTCCTGTACCTGGCCCCTCGTCAGACATGATTCACACTAAAAGAGATCAATAGACAT
CTTTATTAGACGACGCTCAGTGAATACAGGGAGTGCAGACTCCTGCCCCCTCCAACAGCCCCCCCACCCT
CATCCCCTTCATGGTCGCTGTCAGACAGATCCAGGTCTGAAAATTCCCCATCCTCCGAACCATCCTCGTC
CTCATCACCAATTACTCGCAGCCCGGAAAACTCCCGCTGAACATCCTCAAGATTTGCGTCCTGAGCCTCA
AGCCAGGCCTCAAATTCCTCGTCCCCCTTTTTGCTGGACGGTAGGGATGGGGATTCTCGGGACCCCTCCT
CTTCCTCTTCAAGGTCACCAGACAGAGATGCTACTGGGGCAACGGAAGAAAAGCTGGGTGCGGCCTGTGA
GGATCAGCTTATCGATGATAAGCTGTCAAACATGAGAATTCTTGAAGACGAAAGGGCCTCGTGATACGCC
TATTTTTATAGGTTAATGTCATGATAATAATGGTTTCTTAGACGTCAGGTGGCACTTTTCGGGGAAATGT
GCGCGGAACCCCTATTTGTTTATTTTTCTAAATACATTCAAATATGTATCCGCTCATGAGACAATAACCC
TGATAAATGCTTCAATAATATTGAAAAAGGAAGAGTATGAGTATTCAACATTTCCGTGTCGCCCTTATTC
CCTTTTTTGCGGCATTTTGCCTTCCTGTTTTTGCTCACCCAGAAACGCTGGTGAAAGTAAAAGATGCTGA
AGATCAGTTGGGTGCACGAGTGGGTTACATCGAACTGGATCTCAACAGCGGTAAGATCCTTGAGAGTTTT
CGCCCCGAAGAACGTTTTCCAATGATGAGCACTTTTAAAGTTCTGCTATGTGGCGCGGTATTATCCCGTG
TTGACGCCGGGCAAGAGCAACTCGGTCGCCGCATACACTATTCTCAGAATGACTTGGTTGAGTACTCACC
AGTCACAGAAAAGCATCTTACGGATGGCATGACAGTAAGAGAATTATGCAGTGCTGCCATAACCATGAGT
GATAACACTGCGGCCAACTTACTTCTGACAACGATCGGAGGACCGAAGGAGCTAACCGCTTTTTTGCACA
ACATGGGGGATCATGTAACTCGCCTTGATCGTTGGGAACCGGAGCTGAATGAAGCCATACCAAACGACGA
GCGTGACACCACGATGCCTGCAGCAATGGCAACAACGTTGCGCAAACTATTAACTGGCGAACTACTTACT
CTAGCTTCCCGGCAACAATTAATAGACTGGATGGAGGCGGATAAAGTTGCAGGACCACTTCTGCGCTCGG
CCCTTCCGGCTGGCTGGTTTATTGCTGATAAATCTGGAGCCGGTGAGCGTGGGTCTCGCGGTATCATTGC
AGCACTGGGGCCAGATGGTAAGCCCTCCCGTATCGTAGTTATCTACACGACGGGGAGTCAGGCAACTATG
GATGAACGAAATAGACAGATCGCTGAGATAGGTGCCTCACTGATTAAGCATTGGTAACTGTCAGACCAAG
TTTACTCATATATACTTTAGATTGATTTAAAACTTCATTTTTAATTTAAAAGGATCTAGGTGAAGATCCT
TTTTGATAATCTCATGACCAAAATCCCTTAACGTGAGTTTTCGTTCCACTGAGCGTCAGACCCCGTAGAA
AAGATCAAAGGATCTTCTTGAGATCCTTTTTTTCTGCGCGTAATCTGCTGCTTGCAAACAAAAAAACCAC
CGCTACCAGCGGTGGTTTGTTTGCCGGATCAAGAGCTACCAACTCTTTTTCCGAAGGTAACTGGCTTCAG
CAGAGCGCAGATACCAAATACTGTCCTTCTAGTGTAGCCGTAGTTAGGCCACCACTTCAAGAACTCTGTA
GCACCGCCTACATACCTCGCTCTGCTAATCCTGTTACCAGTGGCTGCTGCCAGTGGCGATAAGTCGTGTC
TTACCGGGTTGGACTCAAGACGATAGTTACCGGATAAGGCGCAGCGGTCGGGCTGAACGGGGGGTTCGTG
CACACAGCCCAGCTTGGAGCGAACGACCTACACCGAACTGAGATACCTACAGCGTGAGCTATGAGAAAGC
GCCACGCTTCCCGAAGGGAGAAAGGCGGACAGGTATCCGGTAAGCGGCAGGGTCGGAACAGGAGAGCGCA
CGAGGGAGCTTCCAGGGGGAAACGCCTGGTATCTTTATAGTCCTGTCGGGTTTCGCCACCTCTGACTTGA
GCGTCGATTTTTGTGATGCTCGTCAGGGGGGCGGAGCCTATGGAAAAACGCCAGCAACGCGGCCTTTTTA
CGGTTCCTGGCCTTTTGCTGGCCTTGAAGCTGTCCCTGATGGTCGTCATCTACCTGCCTGGACAGCATGG
CCTGCAACGCGGGCATCCCGATGCCGCCGGAAGCGAGAAGAATCATAATGGGGAAGGCCATCCAGCCTCG
CGTCGAACTAGATGATCCGGCTGTGGAATGTGTGTCAGTTAGGGTGTGGAAAGTCCCCAGGCTCCCCAGC
AGGCAGAAGTATGCAAAGCATGCATCTCAATTAGTCAGCAACCAGGTGTGGAAAGTCCCCAGGCTCCCCA
GCAGGCAGAAGTATGCAAAGCATGCATCTCAATTAGTCAGCAACCATAGTCCCGCCCCTAACTCCGCCCA
TCCCGCCCCTAACTCCGCCCAGTTCCGCCCATTCTCCGCCCCATGGCTGACTAATTTTTTTTATTTATGC
AGAGGCCGAGGCCGCCTCGGCCTCTGAGCTATTCCAGAAGTAGTGAGGAGGCTTTTTTGGAGGGTGACCG
CCACGACCGGTATGGCCAAGCCTTTGTCTCAAGAAGAATCCACCCTCATTGAAAGAGCAACGGCTACAAT
CAACAGCATCCCCATCTCTGAAGACTACAGCGTCGCCAGCGCAGCTCTCTCTAGCGACGGCCGCATCTTC
ACTGGTGTCAATGTATATCATTTTACTGGGGGACCTTGTGCAGAACTCGTGGTGCTGGGCACTGCTGCTG
CTGCGGCAGCTGGCAACCTGACTTGTATCGTCGCGATCGGAAATGAGAACAGGGGCATCTTGAGCCCCTG
CGGACGGTGCCGACAGGTGCTTCTCGATCTGCATCCTGGGATCAAAGCCATAGTGAAGGACAGTGATGGA
CAGCCGACGGCAGTTGGGATTCGTGAATTGCTGCCCTCTGGTTACGGTCCGACGCGGCCCGACGGGTCCG
AGGGGGGTCGACCTCGAAACTTGTTTATTGCAGCTTATAATGGTTACAAATAAAGCAATAGCATCACAAA
TTTCACAAATAAAGCATTTTTTTCACTGCATTCTAGTTGTGGTTTGTCCAAACTCATCAATGTATCTTAT
CATGTCTGGATCTGATCCGAACCCCTTCCTCGACCAATTCTCATGTTTGACAGCTTATCATCGCAGATCC
GGGCAACGTTGTTGCCATTGCTCGACCAATTCTCATGTTTGACAGCTTATCATCGCAGATCCGTATGGTG
CACTCTCAGTACAATCTGCTCTGATGCCGCATAGTTAAGCCAGTATCTGCTCCCTGCTTGTGTGTTGGAG
GTCGCTGAGTAGTGCGCGAGCAAAATTTAAGCTACAACAAGGCAAGGCTTGACCGACAATTGCATGAAGA
ATCTGCTTAGGGTTAGGCGTTTTGCGCTGCTTCGCGATGTACGGGCCAGATATACGCGTATCTGAGGGGA
CTAGGGTGTGTTTAGGCGAAAAGCGGGGCTTCGGTTGTACGCGGTTAGGAGTCCCCTCAGGATATAGTAG
TTTCGCTTTTGCATAGGGAGGGGGAAATGTAGTCTTATGCAATACTCTTGTAGTCTTGCAACATGGTAAC
GATGAGTTAGCAACATGCCTTACAAGGAGAGAAAAAGCACCGTGCATGCCGATTGGTGGAAGTAAGGTGG
TACGATCGTGCCTTATTAGGAAGGCAACAGACGGGTCTGACATGGATTGGACGAACCACTGAATTCCGCA
TTGCAGAGATATTGTATTTAAGTGCCTAGCTCGATACAATAAACGCCATTTGACCATTCACCACATTGGT
GTGCACCTCCAAGCTGGCCGGGGATCCTCTAGGGCCTCTGAGCTATTCCAGAAGTAGTGAAGAGGCTTTT
TTGGAGGCCTAGGCTTTTGCAAAAAGCTCCGGATCGATCCTGAGAACTTCAGGGTGAGTTTGGGGACCCT
TGATTGTTCTTTCTTTTTCGCTATTGTAAAATTCATGTTATATGGAGGGGGCAAAGTTTTCAGGGTGTTG
TTTAGAATGGGAAGATGTCCCTTGTATCACCATGGACCCTCATGATAATTTTGTTTCTTTCACTTTCTAC
TCTGTTGACAACCATTGTCTCCTCTTATTTTCTTTTCATTTTCTGTAACTTTTTCGTTAAACTTTAGCTT
GCATTTGTAACGAATTTTTAAATTCACTTTTGTTTATTTGTCAGATTGTAAGTACTTTCTCTAATCACTT
TTTTTTCAAGGCAATCAGGGTATATTATATTGTACTTCAGCACAGTTTTAGAGAACAATTGTTATAATTA
AATGATAAGGTAGAATATTTCTGCATATAAATTCTGGCTGGCGTGGAAATATTCTTATTGGTAGAAACAA
CTACATCCTGGTCATCATCCTGCCTTTCTCTTTATGGTTACAATGATATACACTGTTTGAGATGAGGATA
AAATACTCTGAGTCCAAACCGGGCCCCTCTGCTAACCATGTTCATGCCTTCTTCTTTTTCCTACAGCTCC
TGGGCAACGTGCTGGTTATTGTGCTGTCTCATCATTTTGGCAAAGAATTGTAATACGACTCACTATAGGG
CGAATTGATATGTCTAGATTAGATAAAAGTAAAGTGATTAACAGCGCATTAGAGCTGCTTAATGAGGTCG
GAATCGAAGGTTTAACAACCCGTAAACTCGCCCAGAAGCTAGGTGTAGAGCAGCCTACATTGTATTGGCA
TGTAAAAAATAAGCGGGCTTTGCTCGACGCCTTAGCCATTGAGATGTTAGATAGGCACCATACTCACTTT
TGCCCTTTAGAAGGGGAAAGCTGGCAAGATTTTTTACGTAATAACGCTAAAAGTTTTAGATGTGCTTTAC
TAAGTCATCGCGATGGAGCAAAAGTACATTTAGGTACACGGCCTACAGAAAAACAGTATGAAACTCTCGA
AAATCAATTAGCCTTTTTATGCCAACAAGGTTTTTCACTAGAGAATGCATTATATGCACTCAGCGCTGTG
GGGCATTTTACTTTAGGTTGCGTATTGGAAGATCAAGAGCATCAAGTCGCTAAAGAAGAAAGGGAAACAC
CTACTACTGATAGTATGCCGCCATTATTACGACAAGCTATCGAATTATTTGATCACCAAGGTGCAGAGCC
AGCCTTCTTATTCGGCCTTGAATTGATCATATGCGGATTAGAAAAACAACTTAAATGTGAAAGTGGGTCC
GCGTACAGCGGATCCCGGGAATTCAGATCTTATTAAAGCAGAACTTGTTTATTGCAGCTTATAATGGTTA
CAAATAAAGCAATAGCATCACAAATTTCACAAATAAAGCATTTTTTTCACTGCATTCTAGTTGTGGTTTG
TCCAAACTCATCAATGTATCTTATCATGTCTGGTCGAATCCATGGCGCAGAACTGGTAGGTATGGAAGAT
CCGCGTTGACATTGATTATTGACTAGTTATTAATAGTAATCAATTACGGGGTCATTAGTTCATAGCCCAT
ATATGGAGTTCCGCGTTACATAACTTACGGTAAATGGCCCGCCTGGCTGACCGCCCAACGACCCCCGCCC
ATTGACGTCAATAATGACGTATGTTCCCATAGTAACGCCAATAGGGACTTTCCATTGACGTCAATGGGTG
GAGTATTTACGGTAAACTGCCCACTTGGCAGTACATCAAGTGTATCATATGCCAAGTACGCCCCCTATTG
ACGTCAATGACGGTAAATGGCCCGCCTGGCATTATGCCCAGTACATGACCTTATGGGACTTTCCTACTTG
GCAGTACATCTACGTATTAGTCATCGCTATTACCATGGTGATGCGGTTTTGGCAGTACATCAATGGGCGT
GGATAGCGGTTTGACTCACGGGGATTTCCAAGTCTCCACCCCATTGACGTCAATGGGAGTTTGTTTTGGC
ACCAAAATCAACGGGACTTTCCAAAATGTCGTAACAACTCCGCCCCATTGACGCAAATGGGCGGTAGGCG
TGTACGGTGGGAGGTCTATATAAGCAGAGCTCTCCCTATCAGTGATAGAGATCTCCCTATCAGTGATAGA
GATCGTCGACGAGCTCGTTTAGTGAACCGTCAGATCGCCTGGAGACGCCATCCACGCTGTTTTGACCTCC
ATAGAAGACACCGGGACCGATCCAGCCTCCGGACTCTAGCGTTTAAACTTAAGCTTACCACCATGGATTA
TAAAGACGATGATGACAAGCACCACCACCACCACCACGACAAGGATTGTGAAATGAAACGCACCACACTG
GACAGCCCTTTGGGGAAGCTGGAGCTGTCTGGTTGTGAGCAGGGTCTGCACGAAATAATTTTTCTGGGCA
AGGGGACGTCTGCAGCTGATGCCGTGGAGGTCCCAGCCCCCGCTGCGGTTCTCGGAGGTCCGGAGCCCCT
GATACAGGCTACAGCCTGGCTGAATGCCTATTTCCACCAGCCCGAGGCTATCGAAGAGTTCCCCGTGCCG
GCTCTTCACCATCCCGTTTTCCAGCAAGAGTCGTTCACCAGACAGGTGTTATGGAAGCTGCTGAAGGTTG
TGAAATTCGGAGAAGTGATTTCTGAGTCACACTTAGCAGCCCTGGTAGGCAACCCCGCAGCCACGGCAGC
AGTGAATACGGCACTGGATGGCAATCCTGTCCCTATCCTGATCCCGTGCCACAGAGTGGTCCAGGGGGAT
TCGGATGTGGGGCCGTACCTTGGTGGACTGGCCGTGAAGGAATGGCTTCTGGCCCATGAAGGCCACCGGT
TGGGGAAGCCAGGCTTGGGATTCGAACTGGAGGTGCTGTTCCAGGGCCCCGGTACCGCCATCACAAGTTT
GTACAAAAAAGCAGGCTTTATCACCGGTACCATGAGCCAAGTGCTGTTCCACCAACTAGTCCCGTTGCAG
GTGAAATGCAAAGACTGTGAGGAGAGGAGAGTAAGTATAAGAATGAGCATTGAACTACAATCAGTTTCTA
ATCCAGTTCACAGAAAGGACTTAGTTATTCGTCTGACTGATGACACGGATCCATTTTTTTTATATAACCT
TGTTATATCTGAGGAAGATTTTCAAAGTTTAAAATTCCAGCAAGGTCTTCTGGTAGACTTCTTAGCTTTC
CCACAAAAATTTATAGATCTCCTTCAGCAATGTACTCAAGAACATGCCAAAGAAATTCCAAGGTTTTTGC
TACAGTTAGTTTCTCCAGCAGCTATTTTGGATAACTCACCTGCATTTTTAAATGTGGTAGAGACAAATCC
TTTTAAGCATCTTACACACCTCTCACTAAAACTTTTACCTGGAAATGATGTGGAGATAAAGAAATTTCTC
GCAGGCTGTTTGAAATGTAGCAAGGAAGAAAAATTATCATTGATGCAATCACTAGATGATGCTACTAAGC
AACTGGACTTTACACGAAAGACATTAGCAGAAAAAAAACAAGAGCTCGATAAGTTACGGAATGAATGGGC
GTCACATACAGCAGCCTTGACAAACAAGCATTCTCAGGAACTGACAAATGAAAAGGAAAAAGCCTTGCAG
GCACAGGTTCAATATCAACAGCAGCATGAACAACAGAAAAAAGATTTAGAAATCCTCCATCAACAAAACA
TCCACCAGCTACAAAACAGACTGTCTGAGTTAGAAGCGGCTAATAAAGACTTAACCGAAAGAAAATATAA
AGGAGACTCCACTATTAGAGAACTTAAAGCAAAACTTTCTGGTGTTGAAGAGGAGCTACAGCGGACTAAG
CAAGAAGTCCTCTCTTTGCGAAGAGAGAATTCTACACTAGATGTTGAATGCCACGAGAAAGAAAAGCACG
TTAATCAGCTACAAACAAAAGTGGCAGTTTTAGAACAGGAAATCAAGGATAAGGACCAGCTTGTTTTAAG
AACAAAAGAGGCATTTGATACAATCCAGGAACAAAAGGTGGTTTTAGAAGAAAATGGTGAGAAAAATCAA
GTACAACTAGGAAAGCTTGAAGCTACAATAAAATCATTATCTGCAGAACTTCTGAAGGCAAATGAAATTA
TCAAGAAGTTACAAGGGGATCTGAAAACTTTAATGGGTAAGTTGAAATTGAAGAATACAGTTACTATTCA
GCAAGAAAAACTCTTGGCTGAGAAGGAGGAAAAATTACAAAAGGAACAAAAGGAATTACAAGATGTTGGA
CAGTCTCTTCGAATTAAAGAGCAAGAGGTATGCAAATTACAAGAACAATTAGAAGCTACAGTTAAAAAAC
TTGAAGAAAGCAAACAACTTCTAAAAAATAATGAAAAGTTAATCACGTGGTTAAATAAAGAACTAAATGA
AAATCAGCTAGTGAGAAAGCAAGATGTATTGGGACCTTCTACTACTCCGCCTGCACATTCCAGCAGCAAC
ACAATCAGAAGTGGAATTTCTCCTAACCTGAATGTGGTTGATGGTAGACTGACTTACCCAACCTGTGGGA
TTGGTTATCCTGTCTCCTCTGCATTTGCATTCCAGAATACCTTCCCTCATTCGATATCTGCCAAAAATAC
CAGCCACCCTGGTTCAGGAACAAAGGTTCAGTTTAATTTGCAGTTTACAAAACCAAATGCATCACTAGGA
GATGTTCAGTCAGGAGCAACTATTAGTATGCCTTGCTCAACTGATAAGGAAAATGGTGAAAATGTAGGGT
TGGAATCCAAATACCTGAAGAAAAGGGAAGATAGCATTCCTTTACGCGGACTCAGCCAGAACCTATTTAG
TAATTCAGACCATCAGAGAGATGGCACTTTAGGAGCATTACATACATCTTCCAAACCCACAGCGCTCCCC
TCTGCGTCTTCAGCCTATTTCCCTGGGCAGTTACCAAACAGTTAATCTAGACCCAGCTTTC
