>Addgene plasmid #136839 | pEBTetDBl-CLIP-HsSAS6 | depositor partial sequence | sequence record 264109 | Insert
ATGGGCGGTAGGCGTGTACGGTGGGAGGTCTATATAAGCAGAGCTCTCCCTATCAGTGATAGAGATCTCC
CTATCAGTGATAGAGATCGTCGACGAGCTCGTTTAGTGAACCGTCAGATCGCCTGGAGACGCCATCCACG
CTGTTTTGACCTCCATAGAAGACACCGGGACCGATCCAGCCTCCGGACTCTAGCGTTTAAACTTAAGCTT
ACCACCATGGATTATAAAGACGATGATGACAAGCACCACCACCACCACCACGACAAGGATTGTGAAATGA
AACGCACCACACTGGACAGCCCTTTGGGGAAGCTGGAGCTGTCTGGTTGTGAGCAGGGTCTGCACGAAAT
AATTTTTCTGGGCAAGGGGACGTCTGCAGCTGATGCCGTGGAGGTCCCAGCCCCCGCTGCGGTTCTCGGA
GGTCCGGAGCCCCTGATACAGGCTACAGCCTGGCTGAATGCCTATTTCCACCAGCCCGAGGCTATCGAAG
AGTTCCCCGTGCCGGCTCTTCACCATCCCGTTTTCCAGCAAGAGTCGTTCACCAGACAGGTGTTATGGAA
GCTGCTGAAGGTTGTGAAATTCGGAGAAGTGATTTCTGAGTCACACTTAGCAGCCCTGGTAGGCAACCCC
GCAGCCACGGCAGCAGTGAATACGGCACTGGATGGCAATCCTGTCCCTATCCTGATCCCGTGCCACAGAG
TGGTCCAGGGGGATTCGGATGTGGGGCCGTACCTTGGTGGACTGGCCGTGAAGGAATGGCTTCTGGCCCA
TGAAGGCCACCGGTTGGGGAAGCCAGGCTTGGGATTCGAACTGGAGGTGCTGTTCCAGGGCCCCGGTACC
GCCATCACAAGTTTGTACAAAAAAGCAGGCTTTATCACCGGTACCATGAGCCAAGTGCTGTTCCACCAAC
TAGTCCCGTTGCAGGTGAAATGCAAAGACTGTGAGGAGAGGAGAGTAAGTATAAGAATGAGCATTGAACT
ACAATCAGTTTCTAATCCAGTTCACAGAAAGGACTTAGTTATTCGTCTGACTGATGACACGGATCCATTT
TTTTTATATAACCTTGTTATATCTGAGGAAGATTTTCAAAGTTTAAAATTCCAGCAAGGTCTTCTGGTAG
ACTTCTTAGCTTTCCCACAAAAATTTATAGATCTCCTTCAGCAATGTACTCAAGAACATGCCAAAGAAAT
TCCAAGGTTTTTGCTACAGTTAGTTTCTCCAGCAGCTATTTTGGATAACTCACCTGCATTTTTAAATGTG
GTAGAGACAAATCCTTTTAAGCATCTTACACACCTCTCACTAAAACTTTTACCTGGAAATGATGTGGAGA
TAAAGAAATTTCTCGCAGGCTGTTTGAAATGTAGCAAGGAAGAAAAATTATCATTGATGCAATCACTAGA
TGATGCTACTAAGCAACTGGACTTTACACGAAAGACATTAGCAGAAAAAAAACAAGAGCTCGATAAGTTA
CGGAATGAATGGGCGTCACATACAGCAGCCTTGACAAACAAGCATTCTCAGGAACTGACAAATGAAAAGG
AAAAAGCCTTGCAGGCACAGGTTCAATATCAACAGCAGCATGAACAACAGAAAAAAGATTTAGAAATCCT
CCATCAACAAAACATCCACCAGCTACAAAACAGACTGTCTGAGTTAGAAGCGGCTAATAAAGACTTAACC
GAAAGAAAATATAAAGGAGACTCCACTATTAGAGAACTTAAAGCAAAACTTTCTGGTGTTGAAGAGGAGC
TACAGCGGACTAAGCAAGAAGTCCTCTCTTTGCGAAGAGAGAATTCTACACTAGATGTTGAATGCCACGA
GAAAGAAAAGCACGTTAATCAGCTACAAACAAAAGTGGCAGTTTTAGAACAGGAAATCAAGGATAAGGAC
CAGCTTGTTTTAAGAACAAAAGAGGCATTTGATACAATCCAGGAACAAAAGGTGGTTTTAGAAGAAAATG
GTGAGAAAAATCAAGTACAACTAGGAAAGCTTGAAGCTACAATAAAATCATTATCTGCAGAACTTCTGAA
GGCAAATGAAATTATCAAGAAGTTACAAGGGGATCTGAAAACTTTAATGGGTAAGTTGAAATTGAAGAAT
ACAGTTACTATTCAGCAAGAAAAACTCTTGGCTGAGAAGGAGGAAAAATTACAAAAGGAACAAAAGGAAT
TACAAGATGTTGGACAGTCTCTTCGAATTAAAGAGCAAGAGGTATGCAAATTACAAGAACAATTAGAAGC
TACAGTTAAAAAACTTGAAGAAAGCAAACAACTTCTAAAAAATAATGAAAAGTTAATCACGTGGTTAAAT
AAAGAACTAAATGAAAATCAGCTAGTGAGAAAGCAAGATGTATTGGGACCTTCTACTACTCCGCCTGCAC
ATTCCAGCAGCAACACAATCAGAAGTGGAATTTCTCCTAACCTGAATGTGGTTGATGGTAGACTGACTTA
CCCAACCTGTGGGATTGGTTATCCTGTCTCCTCTGCATTTGCATTCCAGAATACCTTCCCTCATTCGATA
TCTGCCAAAAATACCAGCCACCCTGGTTCAGGAACAAAGGTTCAGTTTAATTTGCAGTTTACAAAACCAA
ATGCATCACTAGGAGATGTTCAGTCAGGAGCAACTATTAGTATGCCTTGCTCAACTGATAAGGAAAATGG
TGAAAATGTAGGGTTGGAATCCAAATACCTGAAGAAAAGGGAAGATAGCATTCCTTTACGCGGACTCAGC
CAGAACCTATTTAGTAATTCAGACCATCAGAGAGATGGCACTTTAGGAGCATTACATACATCTTCCAAAC
CCACAGCGCTCCCCTCTGCGTCTTCAGCCTATTTCCCTGGGCAGTTACCAAACAGTTAA
